>Addgene plasmid #232314 | pLenti-mEtfdh | addgene full sequence | sequence record 466605 | Addgene NGS Result
CGGAGCCCAACTTTTCTATACAAAGTTGATCCGATAATCACTAGTAAAATTTTGAATTTTTGTAATTTGT
TTTTGTAATTCTTTAGTTTGTATGTCTGTTGCTATTATGTCTACTATTCTTTCCCCTGCACTGTACCCCC
CAATCCCCCCTTTTCTTTTAAAAGCTAGCGATACCGTCGAGATCCGTTCACTAATCGAATGGATCTGTCT
CTGTCTCTCTCTCCACCTTCTTCTTCTATTCCTTCGGGCCTGTCGGGTCCCCTCGGGGTTGGGAGGTGGG
TCTGAAACGATAATGGTGAATATCCCTGCCTAACTCTATTCACTATAGAAAGTACAGCAAAAACTATTCT
TAAACCTACCAAGCCTCCTACTATCATTATGAATAATTTTATATACCACAGCCAATTTGTTATGTTAAAC
CAATTCCACAAACTTGCCCATTTATCTAATTCCAATAATTCTTGTTCATTCTTTTCTTGCTGGTTTTGCG
ATTCTTCAATTAAGGAGTGTATTAAGCTTGTGTAATTGTTAATTTCTCTGTCCCACTCCATCCAGGTCGT
GTGATTCCAAATCTGTTCCAGAGATTTATTACTCCAACTAGCATTCCAAGGCACAGCAGTGGTGCAAATG
AGTTTTCCAGAGCAACCCCAAATCCCCAGGAGCTGTTGATCCTTTAGGTATCTTTCCACAGCCAGGATTC
TTGCCTGGAGCTGCTTGATGCCCCAGACTGTGAGTTGCAACAGATGCTGTTGCGCCTCAATAGCCCTCAG
CAAATTGTTCTGCTGCTGCACTATACCAGACAATAATTGTCTGGCCTGTACCGTCAGCGTCATTGACGCT
GCGCCCATAGTGCTTCCTGCTGCTCCCAAGAACCCAAGGAACAAAGCTCCTATTCCCACTGCTCTTTTTT
CTCTCTGCACCACTCTTCTCTTTGCCTTGGTGGGTGCTACTCCTAATGGTTCAATTTTTACTACTTTATA
TTTATATAATTCACTTCTCCAATTGTCCCTCATATCTCCTCCTCCAGGTCTGAAGATCAGCGGCCGCTTG
CTGTGCGGTGGTCTTACTTTTGTTTTGCTCTTCCTCTATCTTGTCTAAAGCTTCCTTGGTGTCTTTTATC
TCTATCCTTTGATGCACACAATAGAGGGTTGCTACTGTATTATATAATGATCTAAGTTCTTCTGATCCTG
TCTGAAGGGATGGTTGTAGCTGTCCCAGTATTTGTCTACAGCCTTCTGATGTTTCTAACAGGCCAGGATT
AACTGCGAATCGTTCTAGCTCCCTGCTTGCCCATACTATATGTTTTAATTTATATTTTTTCTTTCCCCCT
GGCCTTAACCGAATTTTTTCCCATCGCGATCTAATTCTCCCCCGCTTAATACTGACGCTCTCGCACCCAT
CTCTCTCCTTCTAGCCTCCGCTAGTCAAAATTTTTGGCGTACTCACCAGTCGCCGCCCCTCGCCTCTTGC
CGTGCGCGCTTCAGCAAGCCGAGTCCTGCGTCGAGAGAGCTCCTCTGGTTTCCCTTTCGCTTTCAAGTCC
CTGTTCGGGCGCCACTGCTAGAGATTTTCCACACTGACTAAAAGGGTCTGAGGGATCTCTAGTTACCAGA
GTCACACAACAGACGGGCACACACTACTTGAAGCACTCAAGGCAAGCTTTATTGAGGCTTAAGCAGTGGG
TTCCCTAGTTAGCCAGAGAGCTCCCAGGCTCAGATCTGGTCTAACCAGAGAGACCCGTTTATGTATCGAG
CTAGGCACTTAAATACAATATCTCTGCAATGCGGCAATTCAGTGGTTCGTCCAATCCATGTCAGACCCGT
CTGTTGCCTTCCTAATAAGGCACGATCGTACCACCTTACTTCCACCAATCGGCATGCACGGTGCTTTTTC
TCTCCTTGTAAGGCATGTTGCTAACTCATCGTTACCATGTTGCAAGACTACAAGAGTATTGCATAAGACT
ACATTAAGCTTGCAGCTCCAGCTTTTGTTCCCTTTAGTGAGGGTTAATTGCGCGCTTGGCGTAATCATGG
TCATAGCTGTTTCCTGTGTGAAATTGTTATCCGCTCACAATTCCACACAACATACGAGCCGGAAGCATAA
AGTGTAAAGCCTGGGGTGCCTAATGAGTGAGCTAACTCACATTAATTGCGTTGCGCTCACTGCCCGCTTT
CCAGTCGGGAAACCTGTCGTGCCAGCTGCATTAATGAATCGGCCAACGCGCGGGGAGAGGCGGTTTGCGT
ATTGGGCGCTCTTCCGCTTCCTCGCTCACTGACTCGCTGCGCTCGGTCGTTCGGCTGCGGCGAGCGGTAT
CAGCTCACTCAAAGGCGGTAATACGGTTATCCACAGAATCAGGGGATAACGCAGGAAAGAACATGTGAGC
AAAAGGCCAGCAAAAGGCCAGGAACCGTAAAAAGGCCGCGTTGCTGGCGTTTTTCCATAGGCTCCGCCCC
CCTGACGAGCATCACAAAAATCGACGCTCAAGTCAGAGGTGGCGAAACCCGACAGGACTATAAAGATACC
AGGCGTTTCCCCCTGGAAGCTCCCTCGTGCGCTCTCCTGTTCCGACCCTGCCGCTTACCGGATACCTGTC
CGCCTTTCTCTCTTCGGGAAGCGTGGCGCTTTCTCATAGCTCACGCTGTAGGTATCTCAGTTCGGTGTAG
GTCGTTCGCTCCAAGCTGGGCTGTGTGCACGAACCCCCCGTTCAGCCCGACCGCTGCGCCTTATCCGGTA
ACTATCGTCTTGAGTCCAACCCGGTAAGACACGACTTATCGCCACTGGCAGCAGCCACTGGTAACAGGAT
TAGCAGAGCGAGGTATGTAGGCGGTGCTACAGAGTTCTTGAAGTGGTGGCCTAACTACGGCTACACTAGA
AGAACAGTATTTGGTATCTGCGCTCTGCTGAAGCCAGTTACCTTCGGAAAAAGAGTTGGTAGCTCTTGAT
CCGGCAAACAAACCACCGCTGGTAGCGGTGGTTTTTTTGTTTGCAAGCAGCAGATTACGCGCAGAAAAAA
AGGATCTCAAGAAGATCCTTTGATCTTTTCTACGGGGTCTGACGCTCAGTGGAACGAAAACTCACGTTAA
GGGATTTTGGTCATGAGATTATCAAAAAGGATCTTCACCTAGATCCTTTTAAATTAAAAATGAAGTTTTA
AATCAATCTAAAGTATATATGAGTAAACTTGGTCTGACAGTTACCAATGCTTAATCAGTGAGGCACCTAT
CTCAGCGATCTGTCTATTTCGTTCATCCATAGTTGCCTGACTCCCCGTCGTGTAGATAACTACGATACGG
GAGGGCTTACCATCTGGCCCCAGTGCTGCAATGATACCGCGAGACCCACGCTCACCGGCTCCAGATTTAT
CAGCAATAAACCAGCCAGCCGGAAGGGCCGAGCGCAGAAGTGGTCCTGCAACTTTATCCGCCTCCATCCA
GTCTATTAATTGTTGCCGGGAAGCTAGAGTAAGTAGTTCGCCAGTTAATAGTTTGCGCAACGTTGTTGCC
ATTGCTACAGGCATCGTGGTGTCACGCTCGTCGTTTGGTATGGCTTCATTCAGCTCCGGTTCCCAACGAT
CAAGGCGAGTTACATGATCCCCCATGTTGTGCAAAAAAGCGGTTAGCTCCTTCGGTCCTCCGATCGTTGT
CAGAAGTAAGTTGGCCGCAGTGTTATCACTCATGGTTATGGCAGCACTGCATAATTCTCTTACTGTCATG
CCATCCGTAAGATGCTTTTCTGTGACTGGTGAGTACTCAACCAAGTCATTCTGAGAATAGTGTATGCGGC
GACCGAGTTGCTCTTGCCCGGCGTCAATACGGGATAATACCGCGCCACATAGCAGAACTTTAAAAGTGCT
CATCATTGGAAAACGTTCTTCGGGGCGAAAACTCTCAAGGATCTTACCGCTGTTGAGATCCAGTTCGATG
TAACCCACTCGTGCACCCAACTGATCTTCAGCATCTTTTACTTTCACCAGCGTTTCTGGGTGAGCAAAAA
CAGGAAGGCAAAATGCCGCAAAAAAGGGAATAAGGGCGACACGGAAATGTTGAATACTCATACTCTTCCT
TTTTCAATATTATTGAAGCATTTATCAGGGTTATTGTCTCATGAGCGGATACATATTTGAATGTATTTAG
AAAAATAAACAAATAGGGGTTCCGCGCACATTTCCCCGAAAAGTGCCACCTAAATTGTAAGCGTTAATAT
TTTGTTAAAATTCGCGTTAAATTTTTGTTAAATCAGCTCATTTTTTAACCAATAGGCCGAAATCGGCAAA
ATCCCTTATAAATCAAAAGAATAGACCGAGATAGGGT
[37 nt withheld, positions 4308-4344]
AAAGAACGTGGACTCCAACGTCAAAGG
[49 nt withheld, positions 4372-4420]
T
[91 nt withheld, positions 4422-4512]
G
[124 nt withheld, positions 4514-4637]
CCCATTCGCCATTCAGGCTGCGCAACTGTTGGGAAGGGCGATCGGTGCGGGCCTCTTCGCTATTACGCCA
GCTGGCGAAAGGGGGATGTGCTGCAAGGCGATTAAGTTGGGTAACGCCAGGGTTTTCCCAGTCACGACGT
TGTAAAACGACGGCCAGTGAGCGCGCGTAATACGACTCACTATAGGGCGAATTGGGTACGTCCCTAGGCC
TCCAAAAAAGCCTCCTCACTACTTCTGGAATAGCTCAGAGGCCGAGGCGGCCTCGGCCTCTGCATAAATA
AAAAAAATTAGTCAGCCATGGGGCGGAGAATGGGCGGAACTGGGCGGAGTTAGGGGCGGGATGGGCGGAG
TTAGGGGCGGGATAGCTAGAGCCAGACATGATAAGATACATTGATGAGTTTGGACAAACCACAACTAGAA
TGCAGTGAAAAAAATGCTTTATTTGTGAAATTTGTGATGCTATTGCTTTATTTGTAACCATTATAAGCTG
CAATAAACAAGTTCCTCTCACTCTCTGATATTCATTTCTTTGCAAGTTATAAATACTGAATAATAAGATG
ACATGAACTACTACTGCTAGAGATTTTCCACACTGACTAAAAGGGTCTGAGGGATCTCTAGTTACCAGAG
TCACACAACAGACGGGCACACACTACTTGAAGCACTCAAGGCAAGCTTTATTGAGGCTTAAGCAGTGGGT
TCCCTAGTTAGCCAGAGAGCTCCCAGGCTCAGATCTGGTCTAACCAGAGAGACCCAGTACAAGCAAAAAG
CAGATCTTGTCTTCGTTGGGAGTGAATTAGCCCTTCCAGTCCCCCCTTTTCTTTTAAAAAGTGGCTAAGA
TCTACAGCTGCCTTGTAAGTCATTGGTCTTAAAGGTACCCTATTCCTTTGCCCTCGGACGAGTGCTGGGG
CGTCGGTTTCCACTATCGGCGAGTACTTCTACACAGCCATCGGTCCAGACGGCCGCGCTTCTGCGGGCGA
TTTGTGTACGCCCGACAGTCCCGGCTCCGGATCGGACGATTGCGTCGCATCGACCCTGCGCCCAAGCTGC
ATCATCGAAATTGCCGTCAACCAAGCTCTGATAGAGTTGGTCAAGACCAATGCGGAGCATATACGCCCGG
AGCCGCGGCGATCCTGCAAGCTCCGGATGCCTCCGCTCGAAGTAGCGCGTCTGCTGCTCCATACAAGCCA
ACCACGGCCTCCAGAAGAAGATGTTGGCGACCTCGTATTGGGAATCCCCGAACATCGCCTCGCTCCAGTC
AATGACCGCTGTTATGCGGCCATTGTCCGTCAGGACATTGTTGGAGCCGAAATCCGCGTGCACGAGGTGC
CGGACTTCGGGGCAGTCCTCGGCCCAAAGCATCAGCTCATCGAGAGCCTGCGCGACGGACGCACTGACGG
TGTCGTCCATCACAGTTTGCCAGTGATACACATGGGGATCAGCAATCGCGCATATGAAATCACGCCATGT
AGTGTATTGACCGATTCCTTGCGGTCCGAATGGGCCGAACCCGCTCGTCTGGCTAAGATCGGCCGCAGCG
ATCGCATCCATGGCCTCCGCGACCGGCTGCAGAACAGCGGGCAGTTCGGTTTCAGGCAGGTCTTGCAACG
TGACACCCTGTGCACGGCGGGAGATGCAATAGGTCAGGCTCTCGCTAAATTCCCCAATGTCAAGCACTTC
CGGAATCGGGAGCGCGGCCGATGCAAAGTGCCGATAAACATAACGATCTTTGTAGAAACCATCGGCGCAG
CTATTTACCCGCAGGACATATCCACGCCCTCCTACATCGAAGCTGAAAGCACGAGATTCTTCGCCCTCCG
AGAGCTGCATCAGGTCGGAGACGCTGTCGAACTTTTCGATCAGAAACTTCTCGACAGACGTCGCGGTGAG
TTCAGGCTTTTTCATGGTGGCCACGTGAGGTCGAAAGGCCCGGAGATGAGGAAGAGGAGAACAGCGCGGC
AGACGTGCGCTTTTGAAGCGTGCAGAATGCCGGGCCTCCGGAGGACCTTCGGGCGCCCGCCCCGCCCCTG
AGCCCGCCCCTGAGCCCGCCCCCGGACCCACCCCTTCCCAGCCTCTGAGCCCAGAAAGCGAAGGAGCAAA
GCTGCTATTGGCCGCTGCCCCAAAGGCCTACCCGCTTCCATTGCTCAGCGGTGCTGTCCATCTGCACGAG
ACTAGTGAGACGTGCTACTTCCATTTGTCACGTCCTGCACGACGCGAGCTGCGGGGCGGGGGGGAACTTC
CTGACTAGGGGAGGAGTAGAAGGTGGCGCGAAGGGGCCACCAAAGAACGGAGCCGGTTGGCGCCTACCGG
TGGATGTGGAATGTGTGCGAGGCCAGAGGCCACTTGTGTAGCGCCAAGTGCCCAGCGGGGCTGCTAAAGC
GCATGCTCCAGACTGCCTTGGGAAAAGCGCCTCCCCTACCCGGTAGAATTCGAACCGCGGGAATTCCCGA
TGCGGGGAGGCGGCCCAAAGGGAGATCCGACTCGTCTGAGGGCGAAGGCGAAGACGCGGAAGAGGCCGCA
GAGCCGGCAGCAGGCCGCGGGAAGGAAGGTCCGCTGGATTGAGGGCCGAAGGGACGTAGCAGAAGGACGT
CCCGCGCAGAATCCAGGTGGCAACACAGGCGAGCAGCCATGGAAAGGACGTCAGCTTCCCCGACAACACC
ACGGAATTGTCAGTGCCCAACAGCCGAGCCCCTGTCCAGCAGCGGGCAAGGCAGGCGGCGATGAGTTCCG
CCGTGGCAATAGGGAGGGGGAAAGCGAAAGTCCCGGAAAGGAGCTGACAGGTGGTGGCAATGCCCCAACC
AGTGGGGGTTGCGTCAGCAAACACAGTGCACACCACGCCACGTTGCCTGACAACGGGCCACAACTCCTCA
TAAAGAGACAGCAACCAGGATTTATACAAGGAGGAGAAAATGAAAGCCATACGGGAAGCAATAGCATGAT
ACAAAGGCATTAAAGCAGCGTATCCACATAGCGTAAAAGGAGCAACATAGTTAAGAATACCAGTCAATCT
TTCACAAATTTTGTAATCCAGAGGTTGATTATCGGAATTCGATTATCACCACTTTGTACAAGAAAGCTGG
GTTTACATGCCATTGTAAGCAGGCCCTCCTCCTCCTTCTGGGACCACCCAGTTAATATTTTGACTTGGGT
CTTTGATATCACATGTTTTACAGTGCACACAGTTCTGAGCATTTATCTGTAATCGAAATCCATCACCTTG
TTCCAAAGGAACAAATTCATAAACTCCTGCAGGGCAGAATCGCTGCTCAGGCCCATCGTATATTGACAGG
TTTCTATTAACAGGTATGCTGTCATCCTTTAAGGTTAAATGTGCTGGCTGGTCATGTTCATGATTAGTAC
CACTCAAAGCCACAGAGGATAAGAGGTCAAAACTGATCTGTCCATCAGGTTTCGGATACTCAATGGGTGT
ACAATCCTTGGCTGGTTTGAGCTGATCAGAGTCTGAGCCTTTATGTTTTAGAGTCCATGGCTCCATTCCT
CTCAATATCCAGTAAAATATCCCAGTGTAAATCATCCCTCCATATACTCCCAGTATCCCGTGGCAAGATG
GCCTTATATTTCGAACAGCGTGTAGCTCTTTCCATACCCAGGATTGCTTCAAATTGTCCTCATATTCAGT
TACATGGAGTCCTGTTGTCTTTGACTGGAGATTTTCACTAGTTAGTTGCTTAAAAATTGATTCTGCTGCC
AAACTTCCACTTTTCATTGCCGTGTGGGTACCTTTGATCTTGGGGACATTCATGAAACCAGGACTACAAC
CAATTAGTAAGCCACCAGGAAAAGTGAGTTTTGGTATGGACTGCAAGCCGCCTTCATTGAGCGCTCGGGC
TCCGTAGGCTATCCTCTTCCCGCCTTCCAGGGTTGGCTGGATGCTGGGATGATGCTTCCACCTCTGGAAC
TCTCGGAATGGACTCAGGTACGGATTCTGATAGTCGAGGCCAACCACAAAGCCAACAGCTACTAGAGGTT
CACCTTCATTTAAGTGGTAAAGGAAAGAGCCTCCATAAGTATGTCTGTCCAAGGGCCAACCAACAGTGTG
ATCTACTCTTCCAGGTTTCCACTTCTTTTCATCAATAATCCATAACTCCTTCAAACCAATTCCGTAAGTC
TGTGCATCACAGCTGGCCCTCAGATCAAATTTCTTATAAAGCTGCTTGGCTAGGTGTCCATGGCAACCCT
CTGCAAAGACTGTGACTTTGGCATGCAGTTCCAGTCCTCTCTCAAATGTTGTCTTTGGTGCACCATCCTT
TTGTATGCCTACATCATTAGTGGCGATTCCTTTTACACTACCATCTTCATGATAAAGGACCTCAGCAGCA
GCATACCCAGGATACACTTCGACTCCAAGAGCCTCTGCCTGTTCTCCCATCCAGCTCACCAGATGTCCTA
GGCGTACGATGTAATTGCCATGATTGTTCATCGGAAGACCTGGAAGAATTGGCACAGGAATTCTGTGTTT
CTCTGTTAAAATGGCAAACCTGTCTTCTGTTACAGGAGTATTAAGTGGAGCCCCTTTCTCCTTCCAGTCT
GGGAAGAGCTCTTTGAAGGCAGCTGGATCAAGACAAGCCCCTGAGAGCGTGTGTGCTCCGATCTGAGCAG
CTTTCTCCACCAGACACACACGGATGTCCTTCCCCTGTTCAGCAGCCAGCTGCTTTAGCCGAATAGCTGC
AGAGAGTCCTGCTGGGCCGGCACCAACTATGACCACATCTGCTTCTTCTGCAAACCTCTCCATATTCACT
CCTTCCCATCTTTTGTCTTTCTCCCGGGGATGAACAGTGTAGTGAGTGGTAATCTGAGGTACAGCAGAGG
TTGAAGAACATCTTGGCGCGCATAGTGGTAGACACTTCTTAATTTTTAAGGCATGAAACCAATGGTAGGC
AGGGCAGGACAGCTTGGTTAGTCGCACCAACATGGTGGCAGCCTGCTTTTTTGTACAAACTTGTCACGAC
ACCTGAAATGGAAGAAAAAAACTTTGAACCACTGTCTGAGGCTTGAGAATGAACCAAGATCCAAACTCAA
AAAGGGCAAATTCCAAGGAGAATTACATCAAGTGCCAAGCTGGCCTAACTTCAGTCTCCACCCACTCAGT
GTGGGGAAACTCCATCGCATAAAACCCCTCCCCCCAACCTAAAGACGACGTACTCCAAAAGCTCGAGAAC
TAATCGAGGTGCCTGGACGGCGCCCGGTACTCCGTGGAGTCACATGAAGCGACGGCTGAGGACGGAAAGG
CCCTTTTCCTTTGTGTGGGTGACTCACCCGCCCGCTCTCCCGAGCGCCGCGTCCTCCATTTTGAGCTCCC
TGCAGCAGGGCCGGGAAGCGGCCATCTTTCCGCTCACGCAACTGGTGCCGACCGGGCCAGCCTTGCCGCC
CAGGGCGGGGCGATACACGGCGGCGCGAGACCAGGCACCAGAGCAGGCCGGCCAGCTTGAGACTACCCCC
GTCCGATTCTCGGTGGCCGCGCTCGCAGGCCCCGCCTCGCCGAACATGTGCGCTGGGACGCACGGGCCCC
GTCGCCGCCCGCGGCCCCAAAAACCGAAATACCAGTGTGCAGATCTTGGCCCGCATTTACAAGACTATCT
TGCCAGAAAAAAAGCGTCGCAGCAGGTCATCAAAAATTTTAAATGGCTAGAGACTTATCGAAAGCAGCGA
GACAGGCGCGAAGGTGCCACCAGATTCGCACGCGGCGGCCCCAGCGCCCAGGCCAGGCCTCAACTCAAGC
ACGAGGCGAAGGGGCTCCTTAAGCGCAAGGCCTCGAACTCTCCCACCCACTTCCAACCCGAAGCTCGGGA
TCAAGAATCACGTACTGCAGCCAGGTGGAAGTAATTCAAGGCACGCAAGGGCCATAACCCGTAAAGAGGC
CAGGCCCGCGGGAACCACACACGGCACTTACCTGTGTTCTGGCGGCAAACCCGTTGCGAAAAAGAACGTT
CACGGCGACTACTGCACTTATATACGGTTCTCCCCCACCCTCGGGAAAAAGGCGGAGCCAGTACACGACA
TCACTTTCCCAGTTTACCCCGCGCCACCTTCTCTAGGCACCGGTTCAATTGCCGACCCCTCCCCCCAACT
TCTCGGGGACTGTGGGCGATGTGCGCTCTGCCCACTGACGGGCAC
Features (pLannotate 1.2.2; 32 found; start..end, strand, type, name):
      8..28      -  protein_bind   attB4: mutant version of attB; core recombination site for the Gateway® BP reaction BP Clonase™
     46..163     -  misc_feature   cPPT/CTS: central polypurine tract and central termination sequence of HIV-1
    181..281     -  CDS            Rev (fragment): human immunodeficiency virus 1 (HIV-1) Rev protein; rev; enhances nuclear export of unspliced and incompletely spliced viral mRNAs
    658..891     -  misc_feature   RRE: The Rev response element (RRE) of HIV-1 allows for Rev-dependent mRNA export from the nucleus to the cytoplasm.
   1037..1400    -  CDS            HIV-1 gag (fragment): gag protein from human immunodeficiency virus 1; gag
   1384..1509    -  misc_feature   HIV-1 Ψ: packaging signal of human immunodeficiency virus type 1
   1556..1736    -  LTR            5' LTR (truncated): truncated 5' long terminal repeat (LTR) from HIV-1
   1737..1963    -  promoter       RSV promoter: Rous sarcoma virus enhancer/promoter
   1991..2009    -  promoter       T3 promoter: promoter for bacteriophage T3 RNA polymerase
   2052..2074    -  protein_bind   lac operator (fragment): The lac repressor binds to the lac operator to inhibit transcription in E. coli. This inhibition can be relieved by adding lactose or isopropyl-β-D-thiogalactopyranoside (IPTG). lac repressor encoded by lacI
   2078..2108    -  promoter       lac promoter: promoter for the E. coli lac operon
   2123..2144    -  protein_bind   CAP binding site: CAP binding activates transcription in the presence of cAMP. E. coli catabolite activator protein
   2157..2249    -  CDS            lacI (fragment): lac repressor; lacI; The lac repressor binds to the lac operator to inhibit transcription in E. coli. This inhibition can be relieved by adding lactose or isopropyl-β-D-thiogalactopyranoside (IPTG).
   2432..3020    -  rep_origin     ori: high-copy-number ColE1/pMB1/pBR322/pUC origin of replication
   3191..4051    -  CDS            AmpR: β-lactamase; bla; confers resistance to ampicillin, carbenicillin, and related antibiotics
   4052..4156    -  promoter       AmpR promoter: bla
   4209..4637    -  rep_origin     f1 ori (sequence partly withheld): f1 bacteriophage origin of replication; arrow indicates direction of (+) strand synthesis
   4642..4797    -  CDS            lacZα (fragment): LacZα fragment of β-galactosidase; lacZ fragment
   4805..4823    +  promoter       T7 promoter: promoter for bacteriophage T7 RNA polymerase
   4844..4979    -  rep_origin     SV40 ori: SV40 origin of replication
   5019..5140    -  polyA_signal   SV40 poly(A) signal: SV40 polyadenylation signal
   5212..5445    -  LTR            3' LTR (ΔU3): self-inactivating 3' long terminal repeat (LTR) from HIV-1
   5447..5524    -  CDS            nef (fragment): NEF_HV1Z2 - Experimental evidence at protein level: Swiss-Prot protein existence level 1. Extracellular Nef protein targets CD4(+) T-lymphocytes for apoptosis by interacting with CXCR4 surface receptors. From Human immunodeficiency virus type 1 group M subtype D (isolate Z2/CDC-Z34) (HIV-1).
   5520..6542    -  CDS            hph: KHYB_ECOLX - Experimental evidence at protein level: Swiss-Prot protein existence level 1. The aminoglycoside phosphotransferases achieve inactivation of their antibiotic substrates by phosphorylation. Only phosphorylates hygromycin and closely related compounds such as demethyl analogs and destomycin. From Escherichia coli.
   6559..7058    -  promoter       PGK promoter: mouse phosphoglycerate kinase 1 promoter
   7089..7677    -  misc_feature   WPRE: woodchuck hepatitis virus posttranscriptional regulatory element
   7695..7719    +  protein_bind   attB2: mutant version of attB; recombination site for the Gateway® BP reaction BP Clonase™
   7723..9570    -  CDS            Etfdh: ETFD_MOUSE - Experimental evidence at protein level: Swiss-Prot protein existence level 1. Accepts electrons from ETF and reduces ubiquinone. From Mus musculus (Mouse).
   9577..9601    -  protein_bind   attB1: mutant version of attB; recombination site for the Gateway® BP reaction BP Clonase™
   9610..9813    -  intron         EF-1α intron A: truncated intron upstream of the start codon of human EF-1α
  10439..10548   -  intron         EF-1α intron A (fragment): intron upstream of the start codon of human EF-1α
  10549..10760   -  promoter       EF-1α core promoter: core promoter for human elongation factor EF-1α
