[The description below was written by a language model from this plasmid's Addgene catalogue record and pLannotate feature annotations shown in this document.]
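Description:
pLenti-mEtfdh is a third-generation-style, self-inactivating HIV-1 lentiviral transfer plasmid for expressing mouse Etfdh (also called Etfqo), the electron transfer flavoprotein dehydrogenase that accepts electrons from ETF and reduces ubiquinone. The roughly 10.8 kb plasmid is propagated in E. coli through a high-copy ColE1/pUC-type origin with ampicillin resistance, and it also carries an f1 origin and an SV40 origin. The viral genome is transcribed in packaging cells from a chimeric RSV promoter fused to a truncated 5' LTR. It contains the Ψ packaging signal with a partial gag sequence, the RRE for Rev-dependent nuclear export, the cPPT/CTS element, and a ΔU3 3' LTR followed by an SV40 polyadenylation signal.

Within the provirus, the annotated sequence shows a human EF-1α core promoter with intron A sequence driving the Etfdh coding region, which is flanked by attB1 and attB2 Gateway recombination sites (an attB4 site lies upstream of the promoter). A WPRE follows to enhance transcript expression. A separate mouse PGK promoter drives the hygromycin phosphotransferase gene (hph) for selection of transduced mammalian cells. The catalogue lists pUltra as the backbone and restriction cloning as the method, whereas the Gateway sites and the EF-1α/PGK-hygromycin layout in the sequenced record suggest a recombination-derived architecture; the record does not resolve this difference.

The insert is described as mutant because of eight single-nucleotide changes near the 5' end of the coding sequence, listed as PAM sequence mutations. Such changes are typically introduced to make a cDNA resistant to CRISPR guide RNAs directed at the endogenous gene, consistent with re-expression or rescue experiments in Etfdh-deficient cells, although the record states the purpose only as expression of mouse mutant Etfdh.
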