Addgene plasmid #232314: pLenti-mEtfdh
Purpose: Expression of mouse mutant Etfdh
Depositing lab: Ivan Topisirovic. Depositing organization: McGill University. Publication: Mitochondrial ETF insufficiency drives neoplastic growth by selectively optimizing cancer bioenergetics. Papadopoli D, Palia R, Jovanovic P, Tabariès S, Ciccolini E, Sabourin V, Igelmann S, McLaughlan S, Zhan L, Kim H, Chekkal N, Szkop KJ, Bertomeu T, Zeng J, Vassalakis J, Afzali F, Mzoughi S, Guccione E, Tyers M, Avizonis D, Larsson O, Postovit LM, Djuranovic S, Ursini-Siegel J, Siegel PM, Pollak M, Topisirovic I. bioRxiv 2024.10.25.620155 10.1101/2024.10.25.620155.
Backbone
  Vector backbone: pUltra
  Vector type: Lentiviral
  Selectable markers: Hygromycin
Growth in bacteria
  Bacterial resistance: Ampicillin, 100 μg/mL
  Growth temperature: 37°C
  Growth strain: NEB Stable
  Copy number: Unknown
Gene/Insert
  Gene/Insert name: Etfdh (alt name: Etfqo)
  Species: M. musculus (mouse)
  Insert size (bp): 1851
  Mutation: PAM Sequence Mutations: (G36C, T39C, C42T, C72T, T78A, G81A, T84C, T87G)
  Entrez Gene: Etfdh (a.k.a. 0610010I20Rik)
  Cloning method: Restriction Enzyme; 5′ cloning site Unknown (unknown if destroyed)
Terms and licenses: Academic/Nonprofit Terms; Industry Terms: Not Available to Industry
Depositor comments: Please see Addgene plasmid #24129 for pUltra cloning details. Please visit https://doi.org/10.1101/2024.10.25.620155 for bioRxiv preprint.
How to cite: pLenti-mEtfdh was a gift from Ivan Topisirovic (Addgene plasmid # 232314 ; http://n2t.net/addgene:232314 ; RRID:Addgene_232314)
